>Addgene plasmid #207710 | qTAG-C-moxGFP-Blast | addgene full sequence | sequence record 413768 | Addgene NGS Result
TCGCGCGTTTCGGTGATGACGGTGAAAACCTCTGACACATGCAGCTCCCGGAGACGGTCACAGCTTGTCT
GTAAGCGGATGCCGGGAGCAGACAAGCCCGTCAGGGCGCGTCAGCGGGTGTTGGCGGGTGTCGGGGCTGG
CTTAACTATGCGGCATCAGAGCAGATTGTACTGAGAGTGCACCATATGCGGTGTGAAATACCGCACAGAT
GCGTAAGGAGAAAATACCGCATCAGGCGCCATTCGCCATTCAGGCTGCGCAACTGTTGGGAAGGGCGATC
GGTGCGGGCCTCTTCGCTATTACGCCAGCTGGCGAAAGGGGGATGTGCTGCAAGGCGATTAAGTTGGGTA
ACGCCAGGGTTTTCCCAGTCACGACGTTGTAAAACGACGGCCAGTGAATTCGGAGGAAGCGGAGGATCTG
GCGGTACCGGTGGAGGCGGATCTATGGTGAGCAAGGGCGAGGAGCTGTTCACCGGGGTGGTGCCCATCCT
GGTCGAGCTGGACGGCGACGTGAACGGCCACAAGTTCTCCGTGCGGGGCGAGGGCGAGGGCGATGCCACC
AACGGCAAGCTGACCCTGAAGTTCATCAGCACCACCGGCAAGCTGCCCGTGCCCTGGCCCACCCTCGTGA
CCACCCTGACCTACGGCGTGCAGAGCTTCTCCCGCTACCCCGACCACATGAAGCGCCACGACTTCTTCAA
GAGCGCCATGCCCGAAGGCTACGTCCAGGAGCGCACCATCTCCTTCAAGGACGACGGCACCTACAAGACC
CGCGCCGAGGTGAAGTTCGAGGGCGACACCCTGGTGAACCGCATCGAGCTGAAGGGCATCGACTTCAAGG
AGGACGGCAACATCCTGGGGCACAAGCTGGAGTACAACTTCAACTCCCACAACGTCTATATCACCGCCGA
CAAGCAGAAGAACGGCATCAAGGCCAACTTCAAGATCCGCCATAACGTGGAGGACGGCTCCGTGCAGCTC
GCCGACCACTACCAGCAGAACACCCCCATCGGCGACGGCCCCGTGCTGCTGCCCGACAACCACTACCTGT
CCACCCAGTCCAAGCTGTCCAAAGACCCCAACGAGAAGCGCGATCACATGGTCCTGCTGGAGTTCGTGAC
CGCCGCCGGGATCACTCACGGCATGGACGAGCTGTACAAGGGAGGTGGCGGTTCCGGCAAGCCCATCCCC
AACCCCCTGCTGGGCCTGGACAGCACCGGAGGTGGCGGATCAACGCGTTACCGTTCGTATAGCATACATT
ATACGAAGTTATCTGGATCCGGAGCTACTAACTTCAGCCTGCTGAAGCAGGCCGGAGACGTGGAGGAGAA
CCCTGGACCTTCTAGAATGGCCAAGCCTTTGTCTCAAGAAGAATCCACCCTCATTGAAAGAGCAACGGCT
ACAATCAACAGCATCCCCATCTCTGAAGACTACAGCGTCGCCAGCGCAGCTCTCTCTAGCGACGGCCGCA
TCTTCACTGGTGTCAATGTATATCATTTTACTGGGGGACCTTGTGCAGAACTCGTGGTGCTGGGCACTGC
TGCTGCTGCGGCAGCTGGCAACCTGACTTGTATCGTCGCGATCGGAAATGAGAACAGGGGCATCTTGAGC
CCCTGCGGACGGTGCCGACAGGTGCTTCTCGATCTGCATCCTGGGATCAAAGCCATAGTGAAGGACAGTG
ATGGACAGCCGACGGCAGTTGGGATTCGTGAATTGCTGCCCTCTGGTTATGTGTGGGAGGGCCCCGGGAT
AACTTCGTATAGCATACATTATACGAACGGTAGCCTCGAGACCGGTAAGAGCAAGTGAAAGCTTGGCGTA
ATCATGGTCATAGCTGTTTCCTGTGTGAAATTGTTATCCGCTCACAATTCCACACAACATACGAGCCGGA
AGCATAAAGTGTAAAGCCTGGGGTGCCTAATGAGTGAGCTAACTCACATTAATTGCGTTGCGCTCACTGC
CCGCTTTCCAGTCGGGAAACCTGTCGTGCCAGCTGCATTAATGAATCGGCCAACGCGCGGGGAGAGGCGG
TTTGCGTATTGGGCGCTCTTCCGCTTCCTCGCTCACTGACTCGCTGCGCTCGGTCGTTCGGCTGCGGCGA
GCGGTATCAGCTCACTCAAAGGCGGTAATACGGTTATCCACAGAATCAGGGGATAACGCAGGAAAGAACA
TGTGAGCAAAAGGCCAGCAAAAGGCCAGGAACCGTAAAAAGGCCGCGTTGCTGGCGTTTTTCCATAGGCT
CCGCCCCCCTGACGAGCATCACAAAAATCGACGCTCAAGTCAGAGGTGGCGAAACCCGACAGGACTATAA
AGATACCAGGCGTTTCCCCCTGGAAGCTCCCTCGTGCGCTCTCCTGTTCCGACCCTGCCGCTTACCGGAT
ACCTGTCCGCCTTTCTCCCTTCGGGAAGCGTGGCGCTTTCTCATAGCTCACGCTGTAGGTATCTCAGTTC
GGTGTAGGTCGTTCGCTCCAAGCTGGGCTGTGTGCACGAACCCCCCGTTCAGCCCGACCGCTGCGCCTTA
TCCGGTAACTATCGTCTTGAGTCCAACCCGGTAAGACACGACTTATCGCCACTGGCAGCAGCCACTGGTA
ACAGGATTAGCAGAGCGAGGTATGTAGGCGGTGCTACAGAGTTCTTGAAGTGGTGGCCTAACTACGGCTA
CACTAGAAGAACAGTATTTGGTATCTGCGCTCTGCTGAAGCCAGTTACCTTCGGAAAAAGAGTTGGTAGC
TCTTGATCCGGCAAACAAACCACCGCTGGTAGCGGTGGTTTTTTTGTTTGCAAGCAGCAGATTACGCGCA
GAAAAAAAGGATCTCAAGAAGATCCTTTGATCTTTTCTACGGGGTCTGACGCTCAGTGGAACGAAAACTC
ACGTTAAGGGATTTTGGTCATGAGATTATCAAAAAGGATCTTCACCTAGATCCTTTTAAATTAAAAATGA
AGTTTTAAATCAATCTAAAGTATATATGAGTAAACTTGGTCTGACAGTTACCAATGCTTAATCAGTGAGG
CACCTATCTCAGCGATCTGTCTATTTCGTTCATCCATAGTTGCCTGACTCCCCGTCGTGTAGATAACTAC
GATACGGGAGGGCTTACCATCTGGCCCCAGTGCTGCAATGATACCGCGAGACCCACGCTCACCGGCTCCA
GATTTATCAGCAATAAACCAGCCAGCCGGAAGGGCCGAGCGCAGAAGTGGTCCTGCAACTTTATCCGCCT
CCATCCAGTCTATTAATTGTTGCCGGGAAGCTAGAGTAAGTAGTTCGCCAGTTAATAGTTTGCGCAACGT
TGTTGCCATTGCTACAGGCATCGTGGTGTCACGCTCGTCGTTTGGTATGGCTTCATTCAGCTCCGGTTCC
CAACGATCAAGGCGAGTTACATGATCCCCCATGTTGTGCAAAAAAGCGGTTAGCTCCTTCGGTCCTCCGA
TCGTTGTCAGAAGTAAGTTGGCCGCAGTGTTATCACTCATGGTTATGGCAGCACTGCATAATTCTCTTAC
TGTCATGCCATCCGTAAGATGCTTTTCTGTGACTGGTGAGTACTCAACCAAGTCATTCTGAGAATAGTGT
ATGCGGCGACCGAGTTGCTCTTGCCCGGCGTCAATACGGGATAATACCGCGCCACATAGCAGAACTTTAA
AAGTGCTCATCATTGGAAAACGTTCTTCGGGGCGAAAACTCTCAAGGATCTTACCGCTGTTGAGATCCAG
TTCGATGTAACCCACTCGTGCACCCAACTGATCTTCAGCATCTTTTACTTTCACCAGCGTTTCTGGGTGA
GCAAAAACAGGAAGGCAAAATGCCGCAAAAAAGGGAATAAGGGCGACACGGAAATGTTGAATACTCATAC
TCTTCCTTTTTCAATATTATTGAAGCATTTATCAGGGTTATTGTCTCATGAGCGGATACATATTTGAATG
TATTTAGAAAAATAAACAAATAGGGGTTCCGCGCACATTTCCCCGAAAAGTGCCACCTGACGTCTAAGAA
ACCATTATTATCATGACATTAACCTATAAAAATAGGCGTATCACGAGGCCCTTTCGTC
Features (pLannotate 1.2.2; 14 found; start..end, strand, type, name):
    137..236     +  misc_feature   bom (fragment): basis of mobility region from pBR322
    242..399     -  CDS            lacZα (fragment): LacZα fragment of β-galactosidase; lacZ fragment
    444..1160    +  CDS            moxGFP: moxGFP is a basic (constitutively fluorescent) green fluorescent protein published in 2015, derived from Aequorea victoria. It is reported to be a rapidly-maturing monomer.
   1239..1272    +  protein_bind   lox71: Left element (LE) mutant of loxP (Araki et al., 2010). Cre-mediated recombination occurs in the 8-bp core sequence (GCATACAT). Cre recombinase
   1347..1742    +  CDS            BSD: blasticidin S deaminase; Aspergillus terreus BSD; confers resistance to blasticidin
   1749..1782    +  protein_bind   lox66: Right element (RE) mutant of loxP (Araki et al., 2010). Cre-mediated recombination occurs in the 8-bp core sequence (GCATACAT). Cre recombinase
   1851..1867    -  protein_bind   lac operator: The lac repressor binds to the lac operator to inhibit transcription in E. coli. This inhibition can be relieved by adding lactose or isopropyl-β-D-thiogalactopyranoside (IPTG). lac repressor encoded by lacI
   1875..1905    -  promoter       lac promoter: promoter for the E. coli lac operon
   1920..1941    -  protein_bind   CAP binding site: CAP binding activates transcription in the presence of cAMP. E. coli catabolite activator protein
   1954..2046    -  CDS            lacI (fragment): lac repressor; lacI; The lac repressor binds to the lac operator to inhibit transcription in E. coli. This inhibition can be relieved by adding lactose or isopropyl-β-D-thiogalactopyranoside (IPTG).
   2229..2817    -  rep_origin     ori: high-copy-number ColE1/pMB1/pBR322/pUC origin of replication
   2988..3848    -  CDS            AmpR: β-lactamase; bla; confers resistance to ampicillin, carbenicillin, and related antibiotics
   3849..3953    -  promoter       AmpR promoter: bla
   4048..35      +  CDS            rop (fragment) (across the origin): Rop protein, which maintains plasmids at low copy number; rop
