[The description below was written by a language model from this plasmid's Addgene catalogue record and pLannotate feature annotations shown in this document.]
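Description:
qTAG-C-moxGFP-Blast is an empty donor-cassette plasmid from the qTAG scaffold system for CRISPR-based endogenous tagging in mammalian cells. It is built on the pUC19 backbone and sequenced at about 4.0 kb. It is propagated in E. coli as a high-copy plasmid through the ColE1/pUC origin and is selected with ampicillin via the β-lactamase gene and its native promoter. Remnants of the pUC19 cloning region (the lac promoter, operator and CAP site, plus lacZα and lacI fragments) flank the cassette. The short bom and rop fragments that were also annotated are backbone residue rather than functional elements.

The payload is a promoterless tagging module with no gene of interest and no homology arms; the user adds arms matching the chosen locus on either side of the cassette. The module begins with moxGFP, a monomeric, rapidly maturing green fluorescent protein derived from Aequorea victoria. This is followed by the blasticidin S deaminase gene (BSD), which is bracketed by lox71 and lox66 sites. According to the catalogue entry the two coding sequences are joined by a 2A element, although the feature table does not annotate it; it presumably lies in the gap between lox71 and BSD.

When the cassette is integrated in frame at the C-terminus of a target gene by homology-directed repair, the endogenous promoter should drive both the moxGFP fusion and the separately released resistance protein, so blasticidin can enrich for correctly edited cells. The flanking mutant lox sites, both in the same orientation, suggest that Cre can later excise the selection marker. Such recombination would leave a doubly mutated lox site that recombines poorly.
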