Addgene plasmid #207710: qTAG-C-moxGFP-Blast
Purpose: (Empty Backbone) Empty C-terminus donor cassette. Integrate homology arms to target the C-terminus insertion of a moxGFP-2A-Blast cassette
Depositing lab: Laurence Pelletier. Depositing organization: Sinai Health System. Publication: qTAG: an adaptable plasmid scaffold for CRISPR-based endogenous tagging. Philip R, Sharma A, Matellan L, Erpf AC, Hsu WH, Tkach JM, Wyatt HDM, Pelletier L. EMBO J. 2024 Dec 12. doi: 10.1038/s44318-024-00337-5. PubMed 39668248.
Backbone
  Vector backbone: pUC19
  Backbone manufacturer: Invitrogen
  Backbone size (bp): 2686
  Vector type: Mammalian Expression, CRISPR ; Donor Cassette
  Selectable markers: Blasticidin
Growth in bacteria
  Bacterial resistance: Ampicillin, 100 μg/mL
  Growth temperature: 37°C
  Growth strain: DH5alpha
  Copy number: High Copy
Gene/Insert
  Gene/Insert name: None
Terms and licenses: Academic/Nonprofit Terms; Industry Terms: Not Available to Industry
Depositor comments: Please visit https://www.biorxiv.org/content/10.1101/2023.11.01.565029v3 for bioRxiv preprint.
How to cite: qTAG-C-moxGFP-Blast was a gift from Laurence Pelletier (Addgene plasmid # 207710 ; http://n2t.net/addgene:207710 ; RRID:Addgene_207710)
